>Addgene plasmid #19126 | CD44S pWZL-Blast | addgene full sequence | sequence record 258456 | Addgene NGS Result
CTGAATATGGGCCAAACAGGATATCTGTGGTAAGCAGTTCCTGCCCCGGCTCAGGGCCAAGAACAGATGG
AACAGCTGAATATGGGCCAAACAGGATATCTGTGGTAAGCAGTTCCTGCCCCGGCTCAGGGCCAAGAACA
GATGGTCCCCAGATGCGGTCCAGCCCTCAGCAGTTTCTAGAGAACCATCAGATGTTTCCAGGGTGCCCCA
AGGACCTGAAATGACCCTGTGCCTTATTTGAACTAACCAATCAGTTCGCTTCTCGCTTCTGTTCGCGCGC
TTCTGCTCCCCGAGCTCAATAAAAGAGCCCACAACCCCTCACTCGGGGCGCCAGTCCTCCGATTGACTGA
GTCGCCCGGGTACCCGTGTATCCAATAAACCCTCTTGCAGTTGCATCCGACTTGTGGTCTCGCTGTTCCT
TGGGAGGGTCTCCTCTGAGTGATTGACTACCCGTCAGCGGGGGTCTTTCATTTGGGGGCTCGTCCGGGAT
CGGGAGACCCCTGCCCAGGGACCACCGACCCACCACCGGGAGGCAAGCTGGCCAGCAACTTATCTGTGTC
TGTCCGATTGTCTAGTGTCTATGACTGATTTTATGCGCCTGCGTCGGTACTAGTTAGCTAACTAGCTCTG
TATCTGGCGGACCCGTGGTGGAACTGACGAGTTCTGAACACCCGGCCGCAACCCTGGGAGACGTCCCAGG
GACTTTGGGGGCCGTTTTTGTGGCCCGACCTGAGGAAGGGAGTCGATGTGGAATCCGACCCCGTCAGGAT
ATGTGGTTCTGGTAGGAGACGAGAACCTAAAACAGTTCCCGCCTCCGTCTGAATTTTTGCTTTCGGTTTG
GAACCGAAGCCGCGCGTCTTGTCTGCTGCAGCGCTGCAGCATCGTTCTGTGTTGTCTCTGTCTGACTGTG
TTTCTGTATTTGTCTGAAAATTAGGGCCAGACTGTTACCACTCCCTTAAGTTTGACCTTAGGTCACTGGA
AAGATGTCGAGCGGATCGCTCACAACCAGTCGGTAGATGTCAAGAAGAGACGTTGGGTTACCTTCTGCTC
TGCAGAATGGCCAACCTTTAACGTCGGATGGCCGCGAGACGGCACCTTTAACCGAGACCTCATCACCCAG
GTTAAGATCAAGGTCTTTTCACCTGGCCCGCATGGACACCCAGACCAGGTCCCCTACATCGTGACCTGGG
AAGCCTTGGCTTTTGACCCCCCTCCCTGGGTCAAGCCCTTTGTACACCCTAAGCCTCCGCCTCCTCTTCC
TCCATCCGCCCCGTCTCTCCCCCTTGAACCTCCTCGTTCGACCCCGCCTCGATCCTCCCTTTATCCAGCC
CTCACTCCTTCTCTAGGCGCCGGCCGGATCCAGAATTCACTCGAGATCCATTGTGCTCTAAAGCCAGCCT
CTGCCAGGTTCGGTCCGCCATCCTCGTCCCGTCCTCCGCCGGCCCCTGCCCCGCGCCCAGGGATCCTCCA
GCTCCTTTCGCCCGCGCCCTCCGTTCGCTCCGGACACCATGGACAAGTTTTGGTGGCACGCAGCCTGGGG
ACTCTGCCTCGTGCCGCTGAGCCTGGCGCAGATCGATTTGAATATAACCTGCCGCTTTGCAGGTGTATTC
CACGTGGAGAAAAATGGTCGCTACAGCATCTCTCGGACGGAGGCCGCTGACCTCTGCAAGGCTTTCAATA
GCACCTTGCCCACAATGGCCCAGATGGAGAAAGCTCTGAGCATCGGATTTGAGACCTGCAGGTATGGGTT
CATAGAAGGGCATGTGGTGATTCCCCGGATCCACCCCAACTCCATCTGTGCAGCAAACAACACAGGGGTG
TACATCCTCACATACAACACCTCCCAGTATGACACATATTGCTTCAATGCTTCAGCTCCACCTGAAGAAG
ATTGTACATCAGTCACAGACCTGCCCAATGCCTTTGATGGACCAATTACCATAACTATTGTTAACCGTGA
TGGCACCCGCTATGTCCAGAAAGGAGAATACAGAACGAATCCTGAAGACATCTACCCCAGCAACCCTACT
GATGATGACGTGAGCAGCGGCTCCTCCAGTGAAAGGAGCAGCACTTCAGGAGGTTACATCTTTTACACCT
TTTCTACTGTACACCCCATCCCAGACGAAGACAGTCCCTGGATCACCGACAGCACAGACAGAATCCCTGC
TACCAGAGACCAAGACACATTCCACCCCAGTGGGGGGTCCCATACCACTCATGAATCTGAATCAGATGGA
CACTCACATGGGAGTCAAGAAGGTGGAGCAAACACAACCTCTGGTCCTATAAGGACACCCCAAATTCCAG
AATGGCTGATCATCTTGGCATCCCTCTTGGCCTTGGCTTTGATTCTTGCAGTTTGCATTGCAGTCAACAG
TCGAAGAAGGTGTGGGCAGAAGAAAAAGCTAGTGATCAACAGTGGCAATGGAGCTGTGGAGGACAGAAAG
CCAAGTGGACTCAACGGAGAGGCCAGCAAGTCTCAGGAAATGGTGCATTTGGTGAACAAGGAGTCGTCAG
AAACTCCAGACCAGTTTATGACAGCTGATGAGACAAGGAACCTGCAGAATGTGGACATGAAGATTGGGGT
GTAACACCTACACCATTATCTTGGAAAGAAACAACCGTTGTAAACATAACCATTACAGGGAGCTGGGACA
CTTAACAGATGCAATGTGCTACTGATTGTTTCATTGCGAATCTTTTTTAGCATAAAATTTTCTACTCTTT
TTGTTAAAAAAAAAAAACTTTAGAGCACAATGGATCTCGAGATACGTAAAACAATTGAAGATCTAGTCGA
CCAATTCCGGTTATTTTCCACCATATTGCCGTCTTTTGGCAATGTGAGGGCCCGGAAACCTGGCCCTGTC
TTCTTGACGAGCATTCCTAGGGGTCTTTCCCCTCTCGCCAAAGGAATGCAAGGTCTGTTGAATGTCGTGA
AGGAAGCAGTTCCTCTGGAAGCTTCTTGAAGACAAACAACGTCTGTAGCGACCCTTTGCAGGCAGCGGAA
CCCCCCACCTGGCGACAGGTGCCTCTGCGGCCAAAAGCCACGTGTATAAGATACACCTGCAAAGGCGGCA
CAACCCCAGTGCCACGTTGTGAGTTGGATAGTTGTGGAAAGAGTCAAATGGCTCTCCTCAAGCGTATTCA
ACAAGGGGCTGAAGGATGCCCAGAAGGTACCCCATTGTATGGGATCTGATCTGGGGCCTCGGTGCACATG
CTTTACATGTGTTTAGTCGAGGTTAAAAAACGTCTAGGCCCCCCGAACCACGGGGACGTGGTTTTCCTTT
GAAAAACACGATGATAATACCATGAAAACATTTAACATTTCTCAACAGGATCTAGAATTAGTAGAAGTAG
CGACAGAGAAGATTACAATGCTTTATGAGGATAATAAACATCATGTGGGAGCGGCAATTCGTACGAAAAC
AGGAGAAATCATTTCGGCAGTACATATTGAAGCGTATATAGGACGAGTAACTGTTTGTGCAGAAGCCATT
GCGATTGGTAGTGCAGTTTCGAATGGACAAAAGGATTTTGACACGATTGTAGCTGTTAGACACCCTTATT
CTGACGAAGTAGATAGAAGTATTCGAGTGGTAAGTCCTTGTGGTATGTGTAGGGAGTTGATTTCAGACTA
TGCACCAGATTGTTTTGTGTTAATAGAAATGAATGGCAAGTTAGTCAAAACTACGATTGAAGAACTCATT
CCACTCAAATATACCCGAAATTAAAAGTTTTACCATACCAAGCTCATCGATAAAATAAAAGATTTTATTT
AGTCTCCAGAAAAAGGGGGGAATGAAAGACCCCACCTGTAGGTTTGGCAAGCTAGCTTAAGTAACGCCAT
TTTGCAAGGCATGGAAAAATACATAACTGAGAATAGAGAAGTTCAGATCAAGGTCAGGAACAGATGGAAC
AGCTGAATATGGGCCAAACAGGATATCTGTGGTAAGCAGTTCCTGCCCCGGCTCAGGGCCAAGAACAGAT
GGAACAGCTGAATATGGGCCAAACAGGATATCTGTGGTAAGCAGTTCCTGCCCCGGCTCAGGGCCAAGAA
CAGATGGTCCCCAGATGCGGTCCAGCCCTCAGCAGTTTCTAGAGAACCATCAGATGTTTCCAGGGTGCCC
CAAGGACCTGAAATGACCCTGTGCCTTATTTGAACTAACCAATCAGTTCGCTTCTCGCTTCTGTTCGCGC
GCTTCTGCTCCCCGAGCTCAATAAAAGAGCCCACAACCCCTCACTCGGGGCGCCAGTCCTCCGATTGACT
GAGTCGCCCGGGTACCCGTGTATCCAATAAACCCTCTTGCAGTTGCATCCGACTTGTGGTCTCGCTGTTC
CTTGGGAGGGTCTCCTCTGAGTGATTGACTACCCGTCAGCGGGGGTCTTTCACATGCAGCATGTATCAAA
ATTAATTTGGTTTTTTTTCTTAAGTATTTACATTAAATGGCCATAGTTGCATTAATGAATCGGCCAACGC
GCGGGGAGAGGCGGTTTGCGTATTGGGCGCTCTTCCGCTTCCTCGCTCACTGACTCGCTGCGCTCGGTCG
TTCGGCTGCGGCGAGCGGTATCAGCTCACTCAAAGGCGGTAATACGGTTATCCACAGAATCAGGGGATAA
CGCAGGAAAGAACATGTGAGCAAAAGGCCAGCAAAAGGCCAGGAACCGTAAAAAGGCCGCGTTGCTGGCG
TTTTTCCATAGGCTCCGCCCCCCTGACGAGCATCACAAAAATCGACGCTCAAGTCAGAGGTGGCGAAACC
CGACAGGACTATAAAGATACCAGGCGTTTCCCCCTGGAAGCTCCCTCGTGCGCTCTCCTGTTCCGACCCT
GCCGCTTACCGGATACCTGTCCGCCTTTCTCCCTTCGGGAAGCGTGGCGCTTTCTCATAGCTCACGCTGT
AGGTATCTCAGTTCGGTGTAGGTCGTTCGCTCCAAGCTGGGCTGTGTGCACGAACCCCCCGTTCAGCCCG
ACCGCTGCGCCTTATCCGGTAACTATCGTCTTGAGTCCAACCCGGTAAGACACGACTTATCGCCACTGGC
AGCAGCCACTGGTAACAGGATTAGCAGAGCGAGGTATGTAGGCGGTGCTACAGAGTTCTTGAAGTGGTGG
CCTAACTACGGCTACACTAGAAGAACAGTATTTGGTATCTGCGCTCTGCTGAAGCCAGTTACCTTCGGAA
AAAGAGTTGGTAGCTCTTGATCCGGCAAACAAACCACCGCTGGTAGCGGTGGTTTTTTTGTTTGCAAGCA
GCAGATTACGCGCAGAAAAAAAGGATCTCAAGAAGATCCTTTGATCTTTTCTACGGGGTCTGACGCTCAG
TGGAACGAAAACTCACGTTAAGGGATTTTGGTCATGAGATTATCAAAAAGGATCTTCACCTAGATCCTTT
TGCGGCCGCAAATCAATCTAAAGTATATATGAGTAAACTTGGTCTGACAGTTACCAATGCTTAATCAGTG
AGGCACCTATCTCAGCGATCTGTCTATTTCGTTCATCCATAGTTGCCTGACTCCCCGTCGTGTAGATAAC
TACGATACGGGAGGGCTTACCATCTGGCCCCAGTGCTGCAATGATACCGCGAGACCCACGCTCACCGGCT
CCAGATTTATCAGCAATAAACCAGCCAGCCGGAAGGGCCGAGCGCAGAAGTGGTCCTGCAACTTTATCCG
CCTCCATCCAGTCTATTAATTGTTGCCGGGAAGCTAGAGTAAGTAGTTCGCCAGTTAATAGTTTGCGCAA
CGTTGTTGCCATTGCTACAGGCATCGTGGTGTCACGCTCGTCGTTTGGTATGGCTTCATTCAGCTCCGGT
TCCCAACGATCAAGGCGAGTTACATGATCCCCCATGTTGTGCAAAAAAGCGGTTAGCTCCTTCGGTCCTC
CGATCGTTGTCAGAAGTAAGTTGGCCGCAGTGTTATCACTCATGGTTATGGCAGCACTGCATAATTCTCT
TACTGTCATGCCATCCGTAAGATGCTTTTCTGTGACTGGTGAGTACTCAACCAAGTCATTCTGAGAATAG
TGTATGCGGCGACCGAGTTGCTCTTGCCCGGCGTCAATACGGGATAATACCGCGCCACATAGCAGAACTT
TAAAAGTGCTCATCATTGGAAAACGTTCTTCGGGGCGAAAACTCTCAAGGATCTTACCGCTGTTGAGATC
CAGTTCGATGTAACCCACTCGTGCACCCAACTGATCTTCAGCATCTTTTACTTTCACCAGCGTTTCTGGG
TGAGCAAAAACAGGAAGGCAAAATGCCGCAAAAAAGGGAATAAGGGCGACACGGAAATGTTGAATACTCA
TACTCTTCCTTTTTCAATATTATTGAAGCATTTATCAGGGTTATTGTCTCATGAGCGGATACATATTTGA
ATGTATTTAGAAAAATAAACAAATAGGGGTTCCGCGCACATTTCCCCGAAAAGTGCCACCTGCAGC
Features (pLannotate 1.2.2; 12 found; start..end, strand, type, name):
      1..470     +  LTR            LTR: long terminal repeat from Moloney murine leukemia virus
    594..868     +  misc_feature   MESV Ψ (fragment): packaging signal of murine embryonic stem cell virus
    935..1351    +  CDS            gag (truncated): truncated Moloney murine leukemia virus (MMLV) gag gene lacking the start codon
   1509..2591    +  CDS            CD44: CD44_PAPHA - Experimental evidence at protein level: Swiss-Prot protein existence level 1. Cell-surface receptor that plays a role in cell-cell interactions, cell adhesion and migration, helping them to sense and respond to changes in the tissue microenvironment. Participates thereby in a wide variety of cellular functions including the activation, recirculation and homing of T-lymphocytes, hematopoiesis, inflammation and response to bacterial infection. Engages, through its ectodomain, extracellular matrix components such as hyaluronan/HA, collagen, growth factors, cytokines or proteases and
   2846..3307    +  misc_feature   IRES: internal ribosome entry site (IRES) of the encephalomyocarditis virus (EMCV)
   3312..3731    +  CDS            bsr: BSR_BACCE - Experimental evidence at protein level: Swiss-Prot protein existence level 1. Catalyzes the deamination of the cytosine moiety of the antibiotics blasticidin S, cytomycin and acetylblasticidin S. From Bacillus cereus.
   3801..3922    +  LTR            3' LTR (ΔU3) (fragment): self-inactivating 3' long terminal repeat (LTR) from Moloney murine leukemia virus
   3923..4392    +  LTR            LTR: long terminal repeat from Moloney murine leukemia virus
   4458..4510    -  CDS            lacI (fragment): lac repressor; lacI; The lac repressor binds to the lac operator to inhibit transcription in E. coli. This inhibition can be relieved by adding lactose or isopropyl-β-D-thiogalactopyranoside (IPTG).
   4693..5281    -  rep_origin     ori: high-copy-number ColE1/pMB1/pBR322/pUC origin of replication
   5441..6301    -  CDS            AmpR: β-lactamase; bla; confers resistance to ampicillin, carbenicillin, and related antibiotics
   6302..6406    -  promoter       AmpR promoter: bla
