[The description below was written by a language model from this plasmid's Addgene catalogue record and pLannotate feature annotations shown in this document.]
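Description:
CD44S pWZL-Blast is a Moloney murine leukemia virus–based retroviral expression vector built on the pWZL Blast backbone for stable delivery of human CD44 into mammalian cells. In bacteria it is maintained through a high-copy ColE1/pUC-type origin and selected with ampicillin via the β-lactamase gene and its native promoter. The depositor recommends recombination-deficient strains because the repeated LTRs can recombine.

The retroviral portion is flanked by MMLV long terminal repeats and carries a packaging signal (annotated as an MESV Ψ fragment) followed by a truncated gag segment lacking its start codon, which extends the packaging region and improves encapsidation of the genomic RNA when the plasmid is introduced into a packaging cell line. No separate internal promoter is annotated, so transcription is presumably driven by the 5′ LTR. The insert, cloned at XhoI sites on both sides, is the human CD44 standard isoform cDNA (CD44S), which lacks the variable exons. The annotation tool matched this coding region to a baboon CD44 protein entry, which reflects the homology search rather than the recorded human origin. Downstream, an EMCV IRES links CD44 to the bsr blasticidin S deaminase gene, so both proteins are translated from one bicistronic transcript and blasticidin selection enriches for cells expressing the insert.

The construct was deposited in connection with work on p53-mediated repression of CD44 and its role in growth inhibition and tumor suppression. The depositor notes stable CD44 expression in MCF7Ras and HMEC-T cells but only transient expression in BPEC-T cells, for which a pBabe-based version is suggested instead.
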