Addgene plasmid #19126: CD44S pWZL-Blast
Depositing lab: Bob Weinberg. Depositing organization: Whitehead Institute for Biomedical Research. Publication: Growth-inhibitory and tumor- suppressive functions of p53 depend on its repression of CD44 expression. Godar S, Ince TA, Bell GW, Feldser D, Donaher JL, Bergh J, Liu A, Miu K, Watnick RS, Reinhardt F, McAllister SS, Jacks T, Weinberg RA. Cell. 2008 Jul 11. 134(1):62-73. 10.1016/j.cell.2008.06.006 PubMed 18614011.
Backbone
  Vector backbone: pWZL Blast
  Backbone manufacturer: Millenium Pharmaceuticals
  Backbone size w/o insert (bp): 5100
  Vector type: Mammalian Expression, Retroviral
  Selectable markers: Blasticidin
Growth in bacteria
  Bacterial resistance: Ampicillin, 100 μg/mL
  Growth temperature: 37°C
  Growth strain: Stbl3
  Growth instructions: Use Stbl3 or HB101 to reduce chance of recombination.
  Copy number: High Copy
Gene/Insert
  Gene/Insert name: CD44 standard (alt name: CDW44, CSPG8, ECMR-III, HCELL, IN, LHR, MC56, MDU2, MDU3, MGC10468, MIC4, MUTCH-I, Pgp1)
  Species: H. sapiens (human)
  Insert size (bp): 1300
  Entrez Gene: CD44 (a.k.a. CDW44, CSPG8, ECM-III, ECMR-III, H-CAM, HCELL, HUTCH-1, HUTCH-I, Hermes-1, IN, LHR, MC56, MDU2, MDU3, MIC4, Pgp1)
  Cloning method: Restriction Enzyme; 5′ cloning site XhoI (not destroyed); 3′ cloning site XhoI (not destroyed)
  Sequencing primers: 5′ pBABE 5
Terms and licenses: Academic/Nonprofit Terms; Industry Terms: Not Available to Industry
Depositor comments: Human CD44 cDNA,standard form no variable exons. CD44 protein is stably expressed in MCF7Ras or HMEC-T cells but only transiently in BPEC-T cells. Use pBabe-CD44S for BPEC-T cells.
How to cite: CD44S pWZL-Blast was a gift from Bob Weinberg (Addgene plasmid # 19126 ; http://n2t.net/addgene:19126 ; RRID:Addgene_19126)
